Addgene plasmid #175149: pLV Tmem161a-V5
Purpose: Lentiviral expression of mouse Tmem161a-V5
Depositing lab: Larry Gerace. Depositing organization: Scripps California (The Scripps Research Institute). Publication: Comparative membrane proteomics reveals diverse cell regulators concentrated at the nuclear envelope. Cheng LC, Zhang X, Baboo S, Nguyen JA, Martinez-Bartolome S, Loose E, Diedrich J, Yates JR 3rd, Gerace L. Life Sci Alliance. 2023 Jul 11;6(9):e202301998. doi: 10.26508/lsa.202301998. Print 2023 Sep. PubMed 37433644.
Backbone
  Vector backbone: pLV-EF1a-IRES-Puro
  Backbone manufacturer: Tobias Meyer (Addgene plasmid # 85132)
  Vector type: Mammalian Expression, Lentiviral
Growth in bacteria
  Bacterial resistance: Ampicillin, 100 μg/mL
  Growth temperature: 30°C
  Growth strain: NEB Stable
  Copy number: High Copy
Gene/Insert
  Gene/Insert name: Tmem161a
  Species: M. musculus (mouse)
  Entrez Gene: Tmem161a (a.k.a. AI428876, BB161850, BC021367)
  Tag / fusion protein: V5 (C terminal on insert)
  Cloning method: Gibson Cloning
Terms and licenses: Academic/Nonprofit Terms; Industry Terms: Not Available to Industry
How to cite: pLV Tmem161a-V5 was a gift from Larry Gerace (Addgene plasmid # 175149 ; http://n2t.net/addgene:175149 ; RRID:Addgene_175149)
