[The description below was written by a language model from this plasmid's Addgene catalogue record and pLannotate feature annotations shown in this document.]
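Description:
pLV Tmem161a-V5 is a lentiviral transfer plasmid for expressing mouse Tmem161a with a C-terminal V5 epitope tag in mammalian cells. It is built on the pLV-EF1a-IRES-Puro backbone, with the insert introduced by Gibson cloning. In bacteria it is maintained through a high-copy ColE1/pUC-type origin and selected with ampicillin via the β-lactamase gene. The record lists a recombination-deficient strain for propagation, consistent with the repeated LTR sequences typical of lentiviral vectors. The full sequence is 10,259 nt.

The viral portion is HIV-1 derived. Two LTR elements (both annotated as truncated) flank the Ψ packaging signal with an adjoining gag fragment, the Rev response element for Rev-dependent nuclear export of the genomic RNA, and the cPPT/CTS, which aids nuclear import of the reverse-transcribed genome. Residual nef- and rev-matching fragments are also annotated next to these elements; they are remnants of viral sequence rather than functional genes. Within this frame, the human EF-1α core promoter with its intron A drives a single bicistronic transcript. The Tmem161a coding sequence is followed by the V5 tag, then an EMCV IRES that allows cap-independent translation of puromycin N-acetyltransferase. Puromycin selection of transduced cells therefore enriches for cells transcribing the tagged gene. A WPRE downstream enhances transcript stability and expression.

The construct is intended for packaging into lentiviral particles, with helper functions supplied in trans, to generate cells expressing Tmem161a-V5. The epitope tag permits detection or localization of the protein. The associated publication concerns membrane proteomics of proteins concentrated at the nuclear envelope, but the record does not spell out the specific experiments performed with this plasmid.
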