Features (pLannotate 1.2.2; 24 found; start..end, strand, type, name):
    377..634     +  LTR            5' LTR (truncated): truncated 5' long terminal repeat (LTR) from HIV-1
    681..806     +  misc_feature   HIV-1 Ψ: packaging signal of human immunodeficiency virus type 1
    790..1128    +  CDS            HIV-1 gag (fragment): gag protein from human immunodeficiency virus 1; gag
   1303..1536    +  misc_feature   RRE: The Rev response element (RRE) of HIV-1 allows for Rev-dependent mRNA export from the nucleus to the cytoplasm.
   1913..2013    +  CDS            Rev (fragment): human immunodeficiency virus 1 (HIV-1) Rev protein; rev; enhances nuclear export of unspliced and incompletely spliced viral mRNAs
   2028..2143    +  misc_feature   cPPT/CTS: central polypurine tract and central termination sequence of HIV-1 (lacking the first T)
   2221..2432    +  promoter       EF-1α core promoter: core promoter for human elongation factor EF-1α
   2433..3371    +  intron         EF-1α intron A: intron upstream of the start codon of human EF-1α
   3408..4847    +  CDS            Tmem161a: T161A_MOUSE - Experimental evidence at transcript level: Swiss-Prot protein existence level 2. May play a role in protection against oxidative stress. Overexpression leads to reduced levels of oxidant-induced DNA damage and apoptosis (By similarity). From Mus musculus (Mouse).
   4875..4916    +  CDS            V5 tag: epitope tag from simian virus 5
   5041..5602    +  misc_feature   IRES: internal ribosome entry site (IRES) of the encephalomyocarditis virus (EMCV)
   5605..6204    +  CDS            PuroR: puromycin N-acetyltransferase; pac from Streptomyces alboniger; confers resistance to puromycin
   6228..6816    +  misc_feature   WPRE: woodchuck hepatitis virus posttranscriptional regulatory element
   6833..7351    +  CDS            nef (fragment): NEF_HV1BR - Experimental evidence at protein level: Swiss-Prot protein existence level 1. Extracellular Nef protein targets CD4(+) T-lymphocytes for apoptosis by interacting with CXCR4 surface receptors (PubMed:14990729). From Human immunodeficiency virus type 1 group M subtype B (isolate BRU/LAI) (HIV-1).
   7399..7656    +  LTR            5' LTR (truncated): truncated 5' long terminal repeat (LTR) from HIV-1
   7808..7824    -  protein_bind   lac operator: The lac repressor binds to the lac operator to inhibit transcription in E. coli. This inhibition can be relieved by adding lactose or isopropyl-β-D-thiogalactopyranoside (IPTG). lac repressor encoded by lacI
   7832..7862    -  promoter       lac promoter: promoter for the E. coli lac operon
   7877..7898    -  protein_bind   CAP binding site: CAP binding activates transcription in the presence of cAMP. E. coli catabolite activator protein
   7911..8003    -  CDS            lacI (fragment): lac repressor; lacI; The lac repressor binds to the lac operator to inhibit transcription in E. coli. This inhibition can be relieved by adding lactose or isopropyl-β-D-thiogalactopyranoside (IPTG).
   8186..8774    -  rep_origin     ori: high-copy-number ColE1/pMB1/pBR322/pUC origin of replication
   8945..9805    -  CDS            AmpR: β-lactamase; bla; confers resistance to ampicillin, carbenicillin, and related antibiotics
   9806..9910    -  promoter       AmpR promoter: bla
   9958..10092   +  polyA_signal   SV40 poly(A) signal: SV40 polyadenylation signal
  10259..329     +  CDS            nef (fragment) (across the origin): NEF_HV1BR - Experimental evidence at protein level: Swiss-Prot protein existence level 1. Extracellular Nef protein targets CD4(+) T-lymphocytes for apoptosis by interacting with CXCR4 surface receptors (PubMed:14990729). From Human immunodeficiency virus type 1 group M subtype B (isolate BRU/LAI) (HIV-1).
>Addgene plasmid #175149 | pLV Tmem161a-V5 | addgene full sequence | sequence record 352137 | Addgene NGS Result
TGGAAGGGCTAATTCACTCCCAAAGAAGACAAGATATCCTTGATCTGTGGATCTACCACACACAAGGCTA
CTTCCCTGATTAGCAGAACTACACACCAGGGCCAGGGGTCAGATATCCACTGACCTTTGGATGGTGCTAC
AAGCTAGTACCAGTTGAGCCAGATAAGGTAGAAGAGGCCAATAAAGGAGAGAACACCAGCTTGTTACACC
CTGTGAGCCTGCATGGGATGGATGACCCGGAGAGAGAAGTGTTAGAGTGGAGGTTTGACAGCCGCCTAGC
ATTTCATCACGTGGCCCGAGAGCTGCATCCGGAGTACTTCAAGAACTGCTGATATCGAGCTTGCTACAAG
GGACTTTCCGCTGGGGACTTTCCAGGGAGGCGTGGCCTGGGCGGGACTGGGGAGTGGCGAGCCCTCAGAT
CCTGCATATAAGCAGCTGCTTTTTGCCTGTACTGGGTCTCTCTGGTTAGACCAGATCTGAGCCTGGGAGC
TCTCTGGCTAACTAGGGAACCCACTGCTTAAGCCTCAATAAAGCTTGCCTTGAGTGCTTCAAGTAGTGTG
TGCCCGTCTGTTGTGTGACTCTGGTAACTAGAGATCCCTCAGACCCTTTTAGTCAGTGTGGAAAATCTCT
AGCAGTGGCGCCCGAACAGGGACTTGAAAGCGAAAGGGAAACCAGAGGAGCTCTCTCGACGCAGGACTCG
GCTTGCTGAAGCGCGCACGGCAAGAGGCGAGGGGCGGCGACTGGTGAGTACGCCAAAAATTTTGACTAGC
GGAGGCTAGAAGGAGAGAGATGGGTGCGAGAGCGTCAGTATTAAGCGGGGGAGAATTAGATCGCGATGGG
AAAAAATTCGGTTAAGGCCAGGGGGAAAGAAAAAATATAAATTAAAACATATAGTATGGGCAAGCAGGGA
GCTAGAACGATTCGCAGTTAATCCTGGCCTGTTAGAAACATCAGAAGGCTGTAGACAAATACTGGGACAG
CTACAACCATCCCTTCAGACAGGATCAGAAGAACTTAGATCATTATATAATACAGTAGCAACCCTCTATT
GTGTGCATCAAAGGATAGAGATAAAAGACACCAAGGAAGCTTTAGACAAGATAGAGGAAGAGCAAAACAA
AAGTAAGACCACCGCACAGCAAGCGGCCGGCCGCTGATCTTCAGACCTGGAGGAGGAGATATGAGGGACA
ATTGGAGAAGTGAATTATATAAATATAAAGTAGTAAAAATTGAACCATTAGGAGTAGCACCCACCAAGGC
AAAGAGAAGAGTGGTGCAGAGAGAAAAAAGAGCAGTGGGAATAGGAGCTTTGTTCCTTGGGTTCTTGGGA
GCAGCAGGAAGCACTATGGGCGCAGCGTCAATGACGCTGACGGTACAGGCCAGACAATTATTGTCTGGTA
TAGTGCAGCAGCAGAACAATTTGCTGAGGGCTATTGAGGCGCAACAGCATCTGTTGCAACTCACAGTCTG
GGGCATCAAGCAGCTCCAGGCAAGAATCCTGGCTGTGGAAAGATACCTAAAGGATCAACAGCTCCTGGGG
ATTTGGGGTTGCTCTGGAAAACTCATTTGCACCACTGCTGTGCCTTGGAATGCTAGTTGGAGTAATAAAT
CTCTGGAACAGATTTGGAATCACACGACCTGGATGGAGTGGGACAGAGAAATTAACAATTACACAAGCTT
AATACACTCCTTAATTGAAGAATCGCAAAACCAGCAAGAAAAGAATGAACAAGAATTATTGGAATTAGAT
AAATGGGCAAGTTTGTGGAATTGGTTTAACATAACAAATTGGCTGTGGTATATAAAATTATTCATAATGA
TAGTAGGAGGCTTGGTAGGTTTAAGAATAGTTTTTGCTGTACTTTCTATAGTGAATAGAGTTAGGCAGGG
ATATTCACCATTATCGTTTCAGACCCACCTCCCAACCCCGAGGGGACCCGACAGGCCCGAAGGAATAGAA
GAAGAAGGTGGAGAGAGAGACAGAGACAGATCCATTCGATTAGTGAACGGATCTCGACGGTATCGCCTTT
AAAAGAAAAGGGGGGATTGGGGGGTACAGTGCAGGGGAAAGAATAGTAGACATAATAGCAACAGACATAC
AAACTAAAGAATTACAAAAACAAATTACAAAAATTCAAAATTTTCGGGTTTATTACAGGGACAGCAGAGA
TCCAGTTTATCGATGAGGCCCTTTCGTCTTCACTCGAGGTGCCCGTCAGTGGGCAGAGCGCACATCGCCC
ACAGTCCCCGAGAAGTTGGGGGGAGGGGTCGGCAATTGAACCGGTGCCTAGAGAAGGTGGCGCGGGGTAA
ACTGGGAAAGTGATGTCGTGTACTGGCTCCGCCTTTTTCCCGAGGGTGGGGGAGAACCGTATATAAGTGC
AGTAGTCGCCGTGAACGTTCTTTTTCGCAACGGGTTTGCCGCCAGAACACAGGTAAGTGCCGTGTGTGGT
TCCCGCGGGCCTGGCCTCTTTACGGGTTATGGCCCTTGCGTGCCTTGAATTACTTCCACCTGGCTGCAGT
ACGTGATTCTTGATCCCGAGCTTCGGGTTGGAAGTGGGTGGGAGAGTTCGAGGCCTTGCGCTTAAGGAGC
CCCTTCGCCTCGTGCTTGAGTTGAGGCCTGGCCTGGGCGCTGGGGCCGCCGCGTGCGAATCTGGTGGCAC
CTTCGCGCCTGTCTCGCTGCTTTCGATAAGTCTCTAGCCATTTAAAATTTTTGATGACCTGCTGCGACGC
TTTTTTTCTGGCAAGATAGTCTTGTAAATGCGGGCCAAGATCTGCACACTGGTATTTCGGTTTTTGGGGC
CGCGGGCGGCGACGGGGCCCGTGCGTCCCAGCGCACATGTTCGGCGAGGCGGGGCCTGCGAGCGCGGCCA
CCGAGAATCGGACGGGGGTAGTCTCAAGCTGGCCGGCCTGCTCTGGTGCCTGGCCTCGCGCCGCCGTGTA
TCGCCCCGCCCTGGGCGGCAAGGCTGGCCCGGTCGGCACCAGTTGCGTGAGCGGAAAGATGGCCGCTTCC
CGGCCCTGCTGCAGGGAGCTCAAAATGGAGGACGCGGCGCTCGGGAGAGCGGGCGGGTGAGTCACCCACA
CAAAGGAAAAGGGCCTTTCCGTCCTCAGCCGTCGCTTCATGTGACTCCACGGAGTACCGGGCGCCGTCCA
GGCACCTCGATTAGTTCTCGAGCTTTTGGAGTACGTCGTCTTTAGGTTGGGGGGAGGGGTTTTATGCGAT
GGAGTTTCCCCACACTGAGTGGGTGGAGACTGAAGTTAGGCCAGCTTGGCACTTGATGTAATTCTCCTTG
GAATTTGCCCTTTTTGAGTTTGGATCTTGGTTCATTCTCAAGCCTCAGACAGTGGTTCAAAGTTTTTTTC
TTCCATTTCAGGTGTCGTGAGGATCCGCCATCGGCCCGCCCGCCGCCATGGCGGTCCTTGGAGTGCAGCT
GGTGGTGACTCTGTTCACCGCCACCCTCATGCACAGGCTAGCGCCACACTGTTCCTTCGCACGCTGGCTG
CTCTGCAATGGCAGTCTGTTCCGGTACATACACCCGTCAGAGGAGGAACTTCGGGCGCTGTCAGGGAAAC
TGAGGCCCCGGGTCAGGAAGGAGCGGTGGGCAAATGGTCTTCATGACGAGAAGCCATTGTCAGTGCCTCG
AGATGCCCATTTCCAGCTGCAGACCTGTCCCCTCACTGCTGTGGATGCCCTAGTCCTGCGCTTCTTTCTG
GAATACCAGTGGTTCGTCGACTTCGCAGTGTACTCCGTTGGTGTGTACCTCTTCACAGAGGCCTACTATT
TTGTGCTGGGCCCAGTCCAGGAGACCAACATCGCTGTGTTCTGGTGCCTGCTCACTCTGGCCTTCTCTCT
GAAGGTGTTCCTCATGGTGACCCGGCTGTACTTCAGTACCAAGGAGGGCGGTGAGCGCTCCGTATGTCTC
TCCTTTGCCTTCCTCTTCCTCCTCTTGGCCATGCTGGTACAGGTGGTGCGGGAGGAGACCCTGGAGCTGG
GCCTGGAGCCGGGCCTAGCCAGCATGACCCAGCACCTGGAGCCTATTCTGAAGAAGCAGGATTGGGACTG
GACACTCCCTGTGATCAAGTTGGCCATCCGCCTTGGGCTGGCGGTGCTAGGCTCCCTGCTGGGCGCCTTC
CTCATTTTCCCTGGCCTGAGGCTGGCCCAGACCCACCAGGACGCGCTGACCCTGTCTGCGGACCGACCAC
TGCTACAGCTGCTCCTACACACCAGCTTCCTGTCGCCCCTGTGCACCTTGTGGCTCTGGACAAAGCCTGT
CGCCCGGGACTTCCTGTACCAGGCACCCACAAGGAACATGACTTTCTCTGTACCGTCAGAAGGGGCTTTC
GACTCTCTGCGCCTCTGGGTGTTGGTGGCGCTGTGCCTGTTGCGCCTGGCAGTAACCCGGCCACACCTGC
AGGCCTACCTGTGCCTGGCCAAGGCTCGAGTGGAGCAGCTGCGCAAGGAGGCTGGCCGCATTGAGGCCCG
TGAAATCCAGCAGCGGGTGGTCCGGGTCTACTGCTACGTGACTGTGGTGAGCCTGCAGTACCTGACCCCG
CTCATCCTCACTCTGCACTGCACACTGCTGCTCAAGACCCTGGGAGGCTACTCTTGGGCCCTGAGCTCTA
CTCCTCCCCCACTGGCCCCATCCCAGCCCTCAGAGGCTTTGATCCCTGTAGACCCTGCAGGAGATGAGGC
CCAGCAGACTGCAGCCCAGGTTGCAGGGATCCTGGGTGGCCTGCTCACGCCCCTCTTCCTCAGAGGCATG
CTGGCTTACATCATCTGGTGGACAGCTGCCTGCCAGCTGCTCTCCAGCCTCTTCGGCCTCTATTTCCACC
AGCACCTGGCAGCCTCTGGTGGGCCGGGCGGGGGTGGCGGGGGAGGTAAGCCTATCCCTAACCCTCTCCT
CGGTCTCGATTCTACGTGAGTTTAAACTTCGAAACGCGTGAATTCCTCGAGGGCGGCCGCTCTAGAGTCG
ACGGGCCGCGGTAACAATTGTTAACTAACTTAAGCTAGCAACGGTTTCCCTCTAGCGGGATCAATTCCGC
CCCCCCCCCCTAACGTTACTGGCCGAAGCCGCTTGGAATAAGGCCGGTGTGCGTTTGTCTATATGTTATT
TTCCACCATATTGCCGTCTTTTGGCAATGTGAGGGCCCGGAAACCTGGCCCTGTCTTCTTGACGAGCATT
CCTAGGGGTCTTTCCCCTCTCGCCAAAGGAATGCAAGGTCTGTTGAATGTCGTGAAGGAAGCAGTTCCTC
TGGAAGCTTCTTGAAGACAAACAACGTCTGTAGCGACCCTTTGCAGGCAGCGGAACCCCCCACCTGGCGA
CAGGTGCCTCTGCGGCCAAAAGCCACGTGTATAAGATACACCTGCAAAGGCGGCACAACCCCAGTGCCAC
GTTGTGAGTTGGATAGTTGTGGAAAGAGTCAAATGGCTCTCCTCAAGCGTATTCAACAAGGGGCTGAAGG
ATGCCCAGAAGGTACCCCATTGTATGGGATCTGATCTGGGGCCTCGGTGCACATGCTTTACATGTGTTTA
GTCGAGGTTAAAAAAACGTCTAGGCCCCCCGAACCACGGGGACGTGGTTTTCCTTTGAAAAACACGATAA
TACCATGACCGAGTACAAGCCCACGGTGCGCCTCGCCACCCGCGACGACGTCCCCAGGGCCGTACGCACC
CTCGCCGCCGCGTTCGCCGACTACCCCGCCACGCGCCACACCGTCGATCCGGACCGCCACATCGAGCGGG
TCACCGAGCTGCAAGAACTCTTCCTCACGCGCGTCGGGCTCGACATCGGCAAGGTGTGGGTCGCGGACGA
CGGCGCCGCGGTGGCGGTCTGGACCACGCCGGAGAGCGTCGAAGCGGGGGCGGTGTTCGCCGAGATCGGC
CCGCGCATGGCCGAGTTGAGCGGTTCCCGGCTGGCCGCGCAGCAACAGATGGAAGGCCTCCTGGCGCCGC
ACCGGCCCAAGGAGCCCGCGTGGTTCCTGGCCACCGTCGGCGTCTCGCCCGACCACCAGGGCAAGGGTCT
GGGCAGCGCCGTCGTGCTCCCCGGAGTGGAGGCGGCCGAGCGCGCCGGGGTGCCCGCCTTCCTGGAGACC
TCCGCGCCCCGCAACCTCCCCTTCTACGAGCGGCTCGGCTTCACCGTCACCGCCGACGTCGAGGTGCCCG
AAGGACCGCGCACCTGGTGCATGACCCGCAAGCCCGGTGCCTGACCCGGGCGGGGCGCGTCTGGAACAAT
CAACCTCTGGATTACAAAATTTGTGAAAGATTGACTGGTATTCTTAACTATGTTGCTCCTTTTACGCTAT
GTGGATACGCTGCTTTAATGCCTTTGTATCATGCTATTGCTTCCCGTATGGCTTTCATTTTCTCCTCCTT
GTATAAATCCTGGTTGCTGTCTCTTTATGAGGAGTTGTGGCCCGTTGTCAGGCAACGTGGCGTGGTGTGC
ACTGTGTTTGCTGACGCAACCCCCACTGGTTGGGGCATTGCCACCACCTGTCAGCTCCTTTCCGGGACTT
TCGCTTTCCCCCTCCCTATTGCCACGGCGGAACTCATCGCCGCCTGCCTTGCCCGCTGCTGGACAGGGGC
TCGGCTGTTGGGCACTGACAATTCCGTGGTGTTGTCGGGGAAGCTGACGTCCTTTCCATGGCTGCTCGCC
TGTGTTGCCACCTGGATTCTGCGCGGGACGTCCTTCTGCTACGTCCCTTCGGCCCTCAATCCAGCGGACC
TTCCTTCCCGCGGCCTGCTGCCGGCTCTGCGGCCTCTTCCGCGTCTTCGCCTTCGCCCTCAGACGAGTCG
GATCTCCCTTTGGGCCGCCTCCCCGCCTGGAATTAATTCTGCAGTCGAGACCTAGAAAAACATGGAGCAA
TCACAAGTAGCAATACAGCAGCTACCAATGCTGATTGTGCCTGGCTAGAAGCACAAGAGGAGGAGGAGGT
GGGTTTTCCAGTCACACCTCAGGTACCTTTAAGACCAATGACTTACAAGGCAGCTGTAGATCTTAGCCAC
TTTTTAAAAGAAAAGAGGGGACTGGAAGGGCTAATTCACTCCCAACGAAGACAAGATATCCTTGATCTGT
GGATCTACCACACACAAGGCTACTTCCCTGATTAGCAGAACTACACACCAGGGCCAGGGGTCAGATATCC
ACTGACCTTTGGATGGTGCTACAAGCTAGTACCAGTTGAGCCAGATAAGGTAGAAGAGGCCAATAAAGGA
GAGAACACCAGCTTGTTACACCCTGTGAGCCTGCATGGGATGGATGACCCGGAGAGAGAAGTGTTAGAGT
GGAGGTTTGACAGCCGCCTAGCATTTCATCACGTGGCCCGAGAGCTGCATCCGGAGTACTTCAAGAACTG
CTGATATCGAGCTTGCTACAAGGGACTTTCCGCTGGGGACTTTCCAGGGAGGCGTGGCCTGGGCGGGACT
GGGGAGTGGCGAGCCCTCAGATCCTGCATATAAGCAGCTGCTTTTTGCCTGTACTGGGTCTCTCTGGTTA
GACCAGATCTGAGCCTGGGAGCTCTCTGGCTAACTAGGGAACCCACTGCTTAAGCCTCAATAAAGCTTGC
CTTGAGTGCTTCAAGTAGTGTGTGCCCGTCTGTTGTGTGACTCTGGTAACTAGAGATCCCTCAGACCCTT
TTAGTCAGTGTGGAAAATCTCTAGCAGTAGTAGTTCATGTCATCTTATTATTCAGTATTTATAACTTGCA
AAGAAATGAATATCAGAGAGTGAGAGGCCTTGACATTGCTAGCGTTTACCGTCGACCTCTAGCTAGAGCT
TGGCGTAATCATGGTCATAGCTGTTTCCTGTGTGAAATTGTTATCCGCTCACAATTCCACACAACATACG
AGCCGGAAGCATAAAGTGTAAAGCCTGGGGTGCCTAATGAGTGAGCTAACTCACATTAATTGCGTTGCGC
TCACTGCCCGCTTTCCAGTCGGGAAACCTGTCGTGCCAGCTGCATTAATGAATCGGCCAACGCGCGGGGA
GAGGCGGTTTGCGTATTGGGCGCTCTTCCGCTTCCTCGCTCACTGACTCGCTGCGCTCGGTCGTTCGGCT
GCGGCGAGCGGTATCAGCTCACTCAAAGGCGGTAATACGGTTATCCACAGAATCAGGGGATAACGCAGGA
AAGAACATGTGAGCAAAAGGCCAGCAAAAGGCCAGGAACCGTAAAAAGGCCGCGTTGCTGGCGTTTTTCC
ATAGGCTCCGCCCCCCTGACGAGCATCACAAAAATCGACGCTCAAGTCAGAGGTGGCGAAACCCGACAGG
ACTATAAAGATACCAGGCGTTTCCCCCTGGAAGCTCCCTCGTGCGCTCTCCTGTTCCGACCCTGCCGCTT
ACCGGATACCTGTCCGCCTTTCTCCCTTCGGGAAGCGTGGCGCTTTCTCATAGCTCACGCTGTAGGTATC
TCAGTTCGGTGTAGGTCGTTCGCTCCAAGCTGGGCTGTGTGCACGAACCCCCCGTTCAGCCCGACCGCTG
CGCCTTATCCGGTAACTATCGTCTTGAGTCCAACCCGGTAAGACACGACTTATCGCCACTGGCAGCAGCC
ACTGGTAACAGGATTAGCAGAGCGAGGTATGTAGGCGGTGCTACAGAGTTCTTGAAGTGGTGGCCTAACT
ACGGCTACACTAGAAGAACAGTATTTGGTATCTGCGCTCTGCTGAAGCCAGTTACCTTCGGAAAAAGAGT
TGGTAGCTCTTGATCCGGCAAACAAACCACCGCTGGTAGCGGTGGTTTTTTTGTTTGCAAGCAGCAGATT
ACGCGCAGAAAAAAAGGATCTCAAGAAGATCCTTTGATCTTTTCTACGGGGTCTGACGCTCAGTGGAACG
AAAACTCACGTTAAGGGATTTTGGTCATGAGATTATCAAAAAGGATCTTCACCTAGATCCTTTTAAATTA
AAAATGAAGTTTTAAATCAATCTAAAGTATATATGAGTAAACTTGGTCTGACAGTTACCAATGCTTAATC
AGTGAGGCACCTATCTCAGCGATCTGTCTATTTCGTTCATCCATAGTTGCCTGACTCCCCGTCGTGTAGA
TAACTACGATACGGGAGGGCTTACCATCTGGCCCCAGTGCTGCAATGATACCGCGAGACCCACGCTCACC
GGCTCCAGATTTATCAGCAATAAACCAGCCAGCCGGAAGGGCCGAGCGCAGAAGTGGTCCTGCAACTTTA
TCCGCCTCCATCCAGTCTATTAATTGTTGCCGGGAAGCTAGAGTAAGTAGTTCGCCAGTTAATAGTTTGC
GCAACGTTGTTGCCATTGCTACAGGCATCGTGGTGTCACGCTCGTCGTTTGGTATGGCTTCATTCAGCTC
CGGTTCCCAACGATCAAGGCGAGTTACATGATCCCCCATGTTGTGCAAAAAAGCGGTTAGCTCCTTCGGT
CCTCCGATCGTTGTCAGAAGTAAGTTGGCCGCAGTGTTATCACTCATGGTTATGGCAGCACTGCATAATT
CTCTTACTGTCATGCCATCCGTAAGATGCTTTTCTGTGACTGGTGAGTACTCAACCAAGTCATTCTGAGA
ATAGTGTATGCGGCGACCGAGTTGCTCTTGCCCGGCGTCAATACGGGATAATACCGCGCCACATAGCAGA
ACTTTAAAAGTGCTCATCATTGGAAAACGTTCTTCGGGGCGAAAACTCTCAAGGATCTTACCGCTGTTGA
GATCCAGTTCGATGTAACCCACTCGTGCACCCAACTGATCTTCAGCATCTTTTACTTTCACCAGCGTTTC
TGGGTGAGCAAAAACAGGAAGGCAAAATGCCGCAAAAAAGGGAATAAGGGCGACACGGAAATGTTGAATA
CTCATACTCTTCCTTTTTCAATATTATTGAAGCATTTATCAGGGTTATTGTCTCATGAGCGGATACATAT
TTGAATGTATTTAGAAAAATAAACAAATAGGGGTTCCGCGCACATTTCCCCGAAAAGTGCCACCTGACGT
CGACGGATCGGGAGATCAACTTGTTTATTGCAGCTTATAATGGTTACAAATAAAGCAATAGCATCACAAA
TTTCACAAATAAAGCATTTTTTTCACTGCATTCTAGTTGTGGTTTGTCCAAACTCATCAATGTATCTTAT
CATGTCTGGATCAACTGGATAACTCAAGCTAACCAAAATCATCCCAAACTTCCCACCCCATACCCTATTA
CCACTGCCAATTACCTGTGGTTTCATTTACTCTAAACCTGTGATTCCTCTGAATTATTTTCATTTTAAAG
AAATTGTATTTGTTAAATATGTACTACAAACTTAGTAGT
